Addgene plasmid #242420: pCMV sfGFP-CHMP6 57-98
Purpose: Expression of the second alpha helix of CHMP6 (residues 57-98), N-terminally tagged with sfGFP
Depositing lab: Franz-Ulrich Hartl. Depositing organization: Max Planck Institute of Biochemistry. Publication: alpha-Synuclein aggregates inhibit ESCRT-III through sequestration and collateral degradation. Sitron CS, Trinkaus VA, Galesic A, Garhammer M, Yuste-Checa P, Dransfeld U, Feigenbutz D, Zhang J, Ivashko L, Dudanova I, Harper JW, Hartl FU. Mol Cell. 2025 Sep 18;85(18):3505-3523.e17. doi: 10.1016/j.molcel.2025.08.022. Epub 2025 Sep 10. PubMed 40934925.
Backbone
  Vector backbone: pHM6
  Backbone size w/o insert (bp): 5450
  Vector type: Mammalian Expression
  Selectable markers: Neomycin (select with G418)
Growth in bacteria
  Bacterial resistance: Ampicillin, 100 μg/mL
  Growth temperature: 37°C
  Growth strain: DH5alpha
  Copy number: High Copy
Gene/Insert
  Gene/Insert name: CHMP6
  Species: H. sapiens (human)
  Mutation: Residues 57-98
  Entrez Gene: CHMP6 (a.k.a. VPS20)
  Promoter: CMV
  Tag / fusion protein: sfGFP (superfolder GFP) (N terminal on insert)
  Cloning method: Gibson Cloning
  Sequencing primers: 5′ CGCAAATGGGCGGTAGGCGTG
Terms and licenses: Academic/Nonprofit Terms; Industry Terms: Not Available to Industry
Depositor comments: Please visit https://doi.org/10.1101/2025.01.13.632710 for bioRxiv preprint.
How to cite: pCMV sfGFP-CHMP6 57-98 was a gift from Franz-Ulrich Hartl (Addgene plasmid # 242420 ; http://n2t.net/addgene:242420 ; RRID:Addgene_242420)
