[The description below was written by a language model from this plasmid's Addgene catalogue record and pLannotate feature annotations shown in this document.]
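Description:
pCMV sfGFP-CHMP6 57-98 is a mammalian expression plasmid built on the pHM6 backbone, with a sequenced length of about 6.2 kb. In bacteria it is maintained as a high-copy plasmid through a ColE1/pUC-type origin and selected with ampicillin via the β-lactamase gene and its native promoter. An f1 phage origin is also present. For selection in mammalian cells, an SV40 enhancer/early promoter drives the neomycin phosphotransferase gene, terminated by an SV40 polyadenylation signal, which permits G418 selection of stable transfectants. Short annotated fragments of ble, lacI, the lac promoter/operator region, a pBR322 bom site and an HIV-1 LTR-like stretch appear to be backbone remnants or partial matches rather than functional parts of the design.

The expression cassette uses the human cytomegalovirus immediate early enhancer and promoter to drive a fusion of mammalian codon-optimized superfolder GFP to a fragment of human CHMP6 (also called VPS20), followed by the bovine growth hormone polyadenylation signal. The CHMP6 portion is limited to residues 57-98, described in the record as the second alpha helix of the protein, and sfGFP sits at its N terminus. T7 and SP6 phage promoters flank the insert. The insert was assembled by Gibson cloning. CHMP6 is a core component of the ESCRT-III complex, which acts in multivesicular body formation and endosomal cargo sorting. The plasmid was deposited with a study on how alpha-synuclein aggregates inhibit ESCRT-III through sequestration and collateral degradation, so this construct serves to express and visualize an isolated, fluorescently tagged CHMP6 helix in mammalian cells. The record does not detail the specific experiments in which it was used.
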