Features (pLannotate 1.2.2; 22 found; start..end, strand, type, name):
     16..68      -  misc_feature   bom (fragment): basis of mobility region from pBR322
    223..602     +  enhancer       CMV enhancer: human cytomegalovirus immediate early enhancer
    603..806     +  promoter       CMV promoter: human cytomegalovirus (CMV) immediate early promoter
    802..835     +  LTR            5' LTR (truncated) (fragment): truncated 5' long terminal repeat (LTR) from HIV-1
    851..869     +  promoter       T7 promoter: promoter for bacteriophage T7 RNA polymerase
    889..1604    +  CDS            superfolder GFP (fragment): GFP variant that folds robustly even when fused to poorly folded proteins (Pédelacq et al., 2006) mammalian codon-optimized
   1630..1761    +  CDS            CHMP6 (fragment): CHMP6_HUMAN - Also known as VPS20. Experimental evidence at protein level: Swiss-Prot protein existence level 1. Probable core component of the endosomal sorting required for transport complex III (ESCRT-III) which is involved in multivesicular bodies (MVBs) formation and sorting of endosomal cargo proteins into MVBs. MVBs contain intraluminal vesicles (ILVs) that are generated by invagination and scission from the limiting membrane of the endosome and mostly are delivered to lysosomes enabling degradation of membrane proteins, such as stimulated growth factor receptors, lysosomal enzymes and
   1774..1792    -  promoter       SP6 promoter: promoter for bacteriophage SP6 RNA polymerase
   1818..2042    +  polyA_signal   bGH poly(A) signal: bovine growth hormone polyadenylation signal
   2046..2067    +  promoter       SV40 promoter (fragment): SV40 enhancer and early promoter
   2088..2516    +  rep_origin     f1 ori (sequence partly withheld): f1 bacteriophage origin of replication; arrow indicates direction of (+) strand synthesis
   2530..2859    +  promoter       SV40 promoter: SV40 enhancer and early promoter
   2926..3717    +  CDS            neo: KKA2_KLEPN - Also known as kan, nptII. Experimental evidence at protein level: Swiss-Prot protein existence level 1. Resistance to kanamycin, neomycin, paromomycin, ribostamycin, butirosin and gentamicin B. From Klebsiella pneumoniae.
   3741..3899    +  CDS            ble (fragment): BLE_KLEPN - Experimental evidence at protein level: Swiss-Prot protein existence level 1. Binding protein with a strong affinity to the bleomycin family of antibiotics. Binds to CL990; an antimitotic-antibiotic compound. From Klebsiella pneumoniae.
   3894..4015    +  polyA_signal   SV40 poly(A) signal: SV40 polyadenylation signal
   4088..4104    -  protein_bind   lac operator: The lac repressor binds to the lac operator to inhibit transcription in E. coli. This inhibition can be relieved by adding lactose or isopropyl-β-D-thiogalactopyranoside (IPTG). lac repressor encoded by lacI
   4112..4142    -  promoter       lac promoter: promoter for the E. coli lac operon
   4157..4178    -  protein_bind   CAP binding site: CAP binding activates transcription in the presence of cAMP. E. coli catabolite activator protein
   4191..4283    -  CDS            lacI (fragment): lac repressor; lacI; The lac repressor binds to the lac operator to inhibit transcription in E. coli. This inhibition can be relieved by adding lactose or isopropyl-β-D-thiogalactopyranoside (IPTG).
   4466..5054    -  rep_origin     ori: high-copy-number ColE1/pMB1/pBR322/pUC origin of replication
   5225..6085    -  CDS            AmpR: β-lactamase; bla; confers resistance to ampicillin, carbenicillin, and related antibiotics
   6086..6190    -  promoter       AmpR promoter: bla
>Addgene plasmid #242420 | pCMV sfGFP-CHMP6 57-98 | addgene full sequence | sequence record 486099 | Addgene NGS Result
GATCTCCCGATCCCCTATGGTGCACTCTCAGTACAATCTGCTCTGATGCCGCATAGTTAAGCCAGTATCT
GCTCCCTGCTTGTGTGTTGGAGGTCGCTGAGTAGTGCGCGAGCAAAATTTAAGCTACAACAAGGCAAGGC
TTGACCGACAATTGCATGAAGAATCTGCTTAGGGTTAGGCGTTTTGCGCTGCTTCGCGATGTACGGGCCA
GATATACGCGTTGACATTGATTATTGACTAGTTATTAATAGTAATCAATTACGGGGTCATTAGTTCATAG
CCCATATATGGAGTTCCGCGTTACATAACTTACGGTAAATGGCCCGCCTGGCTGACCGCCCAACGACCCC
CGCCCATTGACGTCAATAATGACGTATGTTCCCATAGTAACGCCAATAGGGACTTTCCATTGACGTCAAT
GGGTGGAGTATTTACGGTAAACTGCCCACTTGGCAGTACATCAAGTGTATCATATGCCAAGTACGCCCCC
TATTGACGTCAATGACGGTAAATGGCCCGCCTGGCATTATGCCCAGTACATGACCTTATGGGACTTTCCT
ACTTGGCAGTACATCTACGTATTAGTCATCGCTATTACCATGGTGATGCGGTTTTGGCAGTACATCAATG
GGCGTGGATAGCGGTTTGACTCACGGGGATTTCCAAGTCTCCACCCCATTGACGTCAATGGGAGTTTGTT
TTGGCACCAAAATCAACGGGACTTTCCAAAATGTCGTAACAACTCCGCCCCATTGACGCAAATGGGCGGT
AGGCGTGTACGGTGGGAGGTCTATATAAGCAGAGCTCTCTGGCTAACTAGAGAACCCACTGCTTACTGGC
TTATCGAAATTAATACGACTCACTATAGGGAGACCCAAGCTGGAGACCATGGTGAGCAAGGGCGAGGAGC
TGTTCACCGGGGTGGTGCCCATCCTGGTCGAGCTGGACGGCGACGTAAACGGCCACAAGTTCAGCGTGCG
CGGCGAGGGCGAGGGCGATGCCACCAACGGCAAGCTGACCCTGAAGTTCATCTGCACCACCGGCAAGCTG
CCCGTGCCCTGGCCCACCCTCGTGACCACCCTGACCTACGGCGTGCAGTGCTTCAGCCGCTACCCCGACC
ACATGAAGCGCCACGACTTCTTCAAGTCCGCCATGCCCGAAGGCTACGTCCAGGAGCGCACCATCAGCTT
CAAGGACGACGGCACCTACAAGACCCGCGCCGAGGTGAAGTTCGAGGGCGACACCCTGGTGAACCGCATC
GAGCTGAAGGGCATCGACTTCAAGGAGGACGGCAACATCCTGGGGCACAAGCTGGAGTACAACTTCAACA
GCCACAACGTCTATATCACCGCCGACAAGCAGAAGAACGGCATCAAGGCCAACTTCAAGATCCGCCACAA
CGTGGAGGACGGCAGCGTGCAGCTCGCCGACCACTACCAGCAGAACACCCCCATCGGCGACGGCCCCGTG
CTGCTGCCCGACAACCACTACCTGAGCACCCAGTCCGTGCTGAGCAAAGACCCCAACGAGAAGCGCGATC
ACATGGTCCTGCTGGAGTTCGTGACCGCCGCCGGGATCACTCACGGCATGGACGAGCTGTACAAATCCGG
AGGTTCAGGTTCAGGTGGAGGATCCAAAGAGCGGGCCAAACTGTTGCTTAAAAAGAAGCGATACCAGGAG
CAGCTGCTGGATAGGACAGAAAATCAAATCAGTTCCTTGGAGGCTATGGTACAGAGTATAGAGTTTACGC
AGATCGAGATGTGAGGGCCCTATTCTATAGTGTCACCTAAATGCTAGAGCTCGCTGATCAGCCTCGACTG
TGCCTTCTAGTTGCCAGCCATCTGTTGTTTGCCCCTCCCCCGTGCCTTCCTTGACCCTGGAAGGTGCCAC
TCCCACTGTCCTTTCCTAATAAAATGAGGAAATTGCATCGCATTGTCTGAGTAGGTGTCATTCTATTCTG
GGGGGTGGGGTGGGGCAGGACAGCAAGGGGGAGGATTGGGAAGACAATAGCAGGCATGCTGGGGATGCGG
TGGGCTCTATGGCTTCTGAGGCGGAAAGAACCAGCTGGGGCTCTAGGGGGTATCCCC
[124 nt withheld, positions 2088-2211]
C
[91 nt withheld, positions 2213-2303]
A
[49 nt withheld, positions 2305-2353]
CCTTTGACGTTGGAGTCCACGTTCTTT
[37 nt withheld, positions 2381-2417]
ACCCTATCTCGGTCTATTCTTTTGATTTATAAGGGATTTTGCCGATTTCGGCCTATTGGTTAAAAAATGA
GCTGATTTAACAAAAATTTAACGCGAATTAATTCTGTGGAATGTGTGTCAGTTAGGGTGTGGAAAGTCCC
CAGGCTCCCCAGCAGGCAGAAGTATGCAAAGCATGCATCTCAATTAGTCAGCAACCAGGTGTGGAAAGTC
CCCAGGCTCCCCAGCAGGCAGAAGTATGCAAAGCATGCATCTCAATTAGTCAGCAACCATAGTCCCGCCC
CTAACTCCGCCCATCCCGCCCCTAACTCCGCCCAGTTCCGCCCATTCTCCGCCCCATGGCTGACTAATTT
TTTTTATTTATGCAGAGGCCGAGGCCGCCTCTGCCTCTGAGCTATTCCAGAAGTAGTGAGGAGGCTTTTT
TGGAGGCCTAGGCTTTTGCAAAAAGCTCCCGGGAGCTTGTATATCCATTTTCGGATCTGATCAAGAGACA
GGATGAGGATCGTTTCGCATGATTGAACAAGATGGATTGCACGCAGGTTCTCCGGCCGCTTGGGTGGAGA
GGCTATTCGGCTATGACTGGGCACAACAGACAATCGGCTGCTCTGATGCCGCCGTGTTCCGGCTGTCAGC
GCAGGGGCGCCCGGTTCTTTTTGTCAAGACCGACCTGTCCGGTGCCCTGAATGAACTGCAGGACGAGGCA
GCGCGGCTATCGTGGCTGGCCACGACGGGCGTTCCTTGCGCAGCTGTGCTCGACGTTGTCACTGAAGCGG
GAAGGGACTGGCTGCTATTGGGCGAAGTGCCGGGGCAGGATCTCCTGTCATCTCACCTTGCTCCTGCCGA
GAAAGTATCCATCATGGCTGATGCAATGCGGCGGCTGCATACGCTTGATCCGGCTACCTGCCCATTCGAC
CACCAAGCGAAACATCGCATCGAGCGAGCACGTACTCGGATGGAAGCCGGTCTTGTCGATCAGGATGATC
TGGACGAAGAGCATCAGGGGCTCGCGCCAGCCGAACTGTTCGCCAGGCTCAAGGCGCGCATGCCCGACGG
CGAGGATCTCGTCGTGACCCATGGCGATGCCTGCTTGCCGAATATCATGGTGGAAAATGGCCGCTTTTCT
GGATTCATCGACTGTGGCCGGCTGGGTGTGGCGGACCGCTATCAGGACATAGCGTTGGCTACCCGTGATA
TTGCTGAAGAGCTTGGCGGCGAATGGGCTGACCGCTTCCTCGTGCTTTACGGTATCGCCGCTCCCGATTC
GCAGCGCATCGCCTTCTATCGCCTTCTTGACGAGTTCTTCTGAGCGGGACTCTGGGGTTCGAAATGACCG
ACCAAGCGACGCCCAACCTGCCATCACGAGATTTCGATTCCACCGCCGCCTTCTATGAAAGGTTGGGCTT
CGGAATCGTTTTCCGGGACGCCGGCTGGATGATCCTCCAGCGCGGGGATCTCATGCTGGAGTTCTTCGCC
CACCCCAACTTGTTTATTGCAGCTTATAATGGTTACAAATAAAGCAATAGCATCACAAATTTCACAAATA
AAGCATTTTTTTCACTGCATTCTAGTTGTGGTTTGTCCAAACTCATCAATGTATCTTATCATGTCTGTAT
ACCGTCGACCTCTAGCTAGAGCTTGGCGTAATCATGGTCATAGCTGTTTCCTGTGTGAAATTGTTATCCG
CTCACAATTCCACACAACATACGAGCCGGAAGCATAAAGTGTAAAGCCTGGGGTGCCTAATGAGTGAGCT
AACTCACATTAATTGCGTTGCGCTCACTGCCCGCTTTCCAGTCGGGAAACCTGTCGTGCCAGCTGCATTA
ATGAATCGGCCAACGCGCGGGGAGAGGCGGTTTGCGTATTGGGCGCTCTTCCGCTTCCTCGCTCACTGAC
TCGCTGCGCTCGGTCGTTCGGCTGCGGCGAGCGGTATCAGCTCACTCAAAGGCGGTAATACGGTTATCCA
CAGAATCAGGGGATAACGCAGGAAAGAACATGTGAGCAAAAGGCCAGCAAAAGGCCAGGAACCGTAAAAA
GGCCGCGTTGCTGGCGTTTTTCCATAGGCTCCGCCCCCCTGACGAGCATCACAAAAATCGACGCTCAAGT
CAGAGGTGGCGAAACCCGACAGGACTATAAAGATACCAGGCGTTTCCCCCTGGAAGCTCCCTCGTGCGCT
CTCCTGTTCCGACCCTGCCGCTTACCGGATACCTGTCCGCCTTTCTCCCTTCGGGAAGCGTGGCGCTTTC
TCATAGCTCACGCTGTAGGTATCTCAGTTCGGTGTAGGTCGTTCGCTCCAAGCTGGGCTGTGTGCACGAA
CCCCCCGTTCAGCCCGACCGCTGCGCCTTATCCGGTAACTATCGTCTTGAGTCCAACCCGGTAAGACACG
ACTTATCGCCACTGGCAGCAGCCACTGGTAACAGGATTAGCAGAGCGAGGTATGTAGGCGGTGCTACAGA
GTTCTTGAAGTGGTGGCCTAACTACGGCTACACTAGAAGAACAGTATTTGGTATCTGCGCTCTGCTGAAG
CCAGTTACCTTCGGAAAAAGAGTTGGTAGCTCTTGATCCGGCAAACAAACCACCGCTGGTAGCGGTGGTT
TTTTTGTTTGCAAGCAGCAGATTACGCGCAGAAAAAAAGGATCTCAAGAAGATCCTTTGATCTTTTCTAC
GGGGTCTGACGCTCAGTGGAACGAAAACTCACGTTAAGGGATTTTGGTCATGAGATTATCAAAAAGGATC
TTCACCTAGATCCTTTTAAATTAAAAATGAAGTTTTAAATCAATCTAAAGTATATATGAGTAAACTTGGT
CTGACAGTTACCAATGCTTAATCAGTGAGGCACCTATCTCAGCGATCTGTCTATTTCGTTCATCCATAGT
TGCCTGACTCCCCGTCGTGTAGATAACTACGATACGGGAGGGCTTACCATCTGGCCCCAGTGCTGCAATG
ATACCGCGAGACCCACGCTCACCGGCTCCAGATTTATCAGCAATAAACCAGCCAGCCGGAAGGGCCGAGC
GCAGAAGTGGTCCTGCAACTTTATCCGCCTCCATCCAGTCTATTAATTGTTGCCGGGAAGCTAGAGTAAG
TAGTTCGCCAGTTAATAGTTTGCGCAACGTTGTTGCCATTGCTACAGGCATCGTGGTGTCACGCTCGTCG
TTTGGTATGGCTTCATTCAGCTCCGGTTCCCAACGATCAAGGCGAGTTACATGATCCCCCATGTTGTGCA
AAAAAGCGGTTAGCTCCTTCGGTCCTCCGATCGTTGTCAGAAGTAAGTTGGCCGCAGTGTTATCACTCAT
GGTTATGGCAGCACTGCATAATTCTCTTACTGTCATGCCATCCGTAAGATGCTTTTCTGTGACTGGTGAG
TACTCAACCAAGTCATTCTGAGAATAGTGTATGCGGCGACCGAGTTGCTCTTGCCCGGCGTCAATACGGG
ATAATACCGCGCCACATAGCAGAACTTTAAAAGTGCTCATCATTGGAAAACGTTCTTCGGGGCGAAAACT
CTCAAGGATCTTACCGCTGTTGAGATCCAGTTCGATGTAACCCACTCGTGCACCCAACTGATCTTCAGCA
TCTTTTACTTTCACCAGCGTTTCTGGGTGAGCAAAAACAGGAAGGCAAAATGCCGCAAAAAAGGGAATAA
GGGCGACACGGAAATGTTGAATACTCATACTCTTCCTTTTTCAATATTATTGAAGCATTTATCAGGGTTA
TTGTCTCATGAGCGGATACATATTTGAATGTATTTAGAAAAATAAACAAATAGGGGTTCCGCGCACATTT
CCCCGAAAAGTGCCACCTGACGTCGACGGATCGGGA
